>Addgene plasmid #191944 | pcDNA3.1-HA-Bax | addgene full sequence | sequence record 379568 | Addgene NGS Result
GACCAAGCGACGCCCAACCTGCCATCACGAGATTTCGATTCCACCGCCGCCTTCTATGAAAGGTTGGGCT
TCGGAATCGTTTTCCGGGACGCCGGCTGGATGATCCTCCAGCGCGGGGATCTCATGCTGGAGTTCTTCGC
CCACCCCAACTTGTTTATTGCAGCTTATAATGGTTACAAATAAAGCAATAGCATCACAAATTTCACAAAT
AAAGCATTTTTTTCACTGCATTCTAGTTGTGGTTTGTCCAAACTCATCAATGTATCTTATCATGTCTGGA
TCCGTCGACCTCGAGAGCTTGGCGTAATCATGGTCATAGCTGTTTCCTGTGTGAAATTGTTATCCGCTCA
CAATTCCACACAACATACGAGCCGGAAGCATAAAGTGTAAAGCCTGGGGTGCCTAATGAGTGAGCTAACT
CACATTAATTGCGTTGCGCTCACTGCCCGCTTTCCAGTCGGGAAACCTGTCGTGCCAGCTGCATTAATGA
ATCGGCCAACGCGCGGGGAGAGGCGGTTTGCGTATTGGGCGCTCTTCCGCTTCCTCGCTCACTGACTCGC
TGCGCTCGGTCGTTCGGCTGCGGCGAGCGGTATCAGCTCACTCAAAGGCGGTAATACGGTTATCCACAGA
ATCAGGGGATAACGCAGGAAAGAACATGTGAGCAAAAGGCCAGCAAAAGGCCAGGAACCGTAAAAAGGCC
GCGTTGCTGGCGTTTTTCCATAGGCTCCGCCCCCCTGACGAGCATCACAAAAATCGACGCTCAAGTCAGA
GGTGGCGAAACCCGACAGGACTATAAAGATACCAGGCGTTTCCCCCTGGAAGCTCCCTCGTGCGCTCTCC
TGTTCCGACCCTGCCGCTTACCGGATACCTGTCCGCCTTTCTCCCTTCGGGAAGCGTGGCGCTTTCTCAT
AGCTCACGCTGTAGGTATCTCAGTTCGGTGTAGGTCGTTCGCTCCAAGCTGGGCTGTGTGCACGAACCCC
CCGTTCAGCCCGACCGCTGCGCCTTATCCGGTAACTATCGTCTTGAGTCCAACCCGGTAAGACACGACTT
ATCGCCACTGGCAGCAGCCACTGGTAACAGGATTAGCAGAGCGAGGTATGTAGGCGGTGCTACAGAGTTC
TTGAAGTGGTGGCCTAACTACGGCTACACTAGAAGAACAGTATTTGGTATCTGCGCTCTGCTGAAGCCAG
TTACCTTCGGAAAAAGAGTTGGTAGCTCTTGATCCGGCAAACAAACCACCGCTGGTAGCGGTGGTTTTTT
TGTTTGCAAGCAGCAGATTACGCGCAGAAAAAAAGGATCTCAAGAAGATCCTTTGATCTTTTCTACGGGG
TCTGACGCTCAGTGGAACGAAAACTCACGTTAAGGGATTTTGGTCATGAGATTATCAAAAAGGATCTTCA
CCTAGATCCTTTTAAATTAAAAATGAAGTTTTAAATCAATCTAAAGTATATATGAGTAAACTTGGTCTGA
CAGTTACCAATGCTTAATCAGTGAGGCACCTATCTCAGCGATCTGTCTATTTCGTTCATCCATAGTTGCC
TGACTCCCCGTCGTGTAGATAACTACGATACGGGAGGGCTTACCATCTGGCCCCAGTGCTGCAATGATAC
CGCGAGACCCACGCTCACCGGCTCCAGATTTATCAGCAATAAACCAGCCAGCCGGAAGGGCCGAGCGCAG
AAGTGGTCCTGCAACTTTATCCGCCTCCATCCAGTCTATTAATTGTTGCCGGGAAGCTAGAGTAAGTAGT
TCGCCAGTTAATAGTTTGCGCAACGTTGTTGCCATTGCTACAGGCATCGTGGTGTCACGCTCGTCGTTTG
GTATGGCTTCATTCAGCTCCGGTTCCCAACGATCAAGGCGAGTTACATGATCCCCCATGTTGTGCAAAAA
AGCGGTTAGCTCCTTCGGTCCTCCGATCGTTGTCAGAAGTAAGTTGGCCGCAGTGTTATCACTCATGGTT
ATGGCAGCACTGCATAATTCTCTTACTGTCATGCCATCCGTAAGATGCTTTTCTGTGACTGGTGAGTACT
CAACCAAGTCATTCTGAGAATAGTGTATGCGGCGACCGAGTTGCTCTTGCCCGGCGTCAATACGGGATAA
TACCGCGCCACATAGCAGAACTTTAAAAGTGCTCATCATTGGAAAACGTTCTTCGGGGCGAAAACTCTCA
AGGATCTTACCGCTGTTGAGATCCAGTTCGATGTAACCCACTCGTGCACCCAACTGATCTTCAGCATCTT
TTACTTTCACCAGCGTTTCTGGGTGAGCAAAAACAGGAAGGCAAAATGCCGCAAAAAAGGGAATAAGGGC
GACACGGAAATGTTGAATACTCATACTCTTCCTTTTTCAATATTATTGAAGCATTTATCAGGGTTATTGT
CTCATGAGCGGATACATATTTGAATGTATTTAGAAAAATAAACAAATAGGGGTTCCGCGCACATTTCCCC
GAAAAGTGCCACCTGACGTCGACGGATCGGGAGATCTCCCGATCCCCTATGGTGCACTCTCAGTACAATC
TGCTCTGATGCCGCATAGTTAAGCCAGTATCTGCTCCCTGCTTGTGTGTTGGAGGTCGCTGAGTAGTGCG
CGAGCAAAATTTAAGCTACAACAAGGCAAGGCTTGACCGACAATTGCATGAAGAATCTGCTTAGGGTTAG
GCGTTTTGCGCTGCTTCGCGATGTACGGGCCAGATATACGCGTTGACATTGATTATTGACTAGTTATTAA
TAGTAATCAATTACGGGGTCATTAGTTCATAGCCCATATATGGAGTTCCGCGTTACATAACTTACGGTAA
ATGGCCCGCCTGGCTGACCGCCCAACGACCCCCGCCCATTGACGTCAATAATGACGTATGTTCCCATAGT
AACGCCAATAGGGACTTTCCATTGACGTCAATGGGTGGAGTATTTACGGTAAACTGCCCACTTGGCAGTA
CATCAAGTGTATCATATGCCAAGTACGCCCCCTATTGACGTCAATGACGGTAAATGGCCCGCCTGGCATT
ATGCCCAGTACATGACCTTATGGGACTTTCCTACTTGGCAGTACATCTACGTATTAGTCATCGCTATTAC
CATGGTGATGCGGTTTTGGCAGTACATCAATGGGCGTGGATAGCGGTTTGACTCACGGGGATTTCCAAGT
CTCCACCCCATTGACGTCAATGGGAGTTTGTTTTGGCACCAAAATCAACGGGACTTTCCAAAATGTCGTA
ACAACTCCGCCCCATTGACGCAAATGGGCGGTAGGCGTGTACGGTGGGAGGTCTATATAAGCAGAGCTCT
CTGGCTAACTAGAGAACCCACTGCTTACTGGCTTATCGAAATTAATACGACTCACTATAGGGAGACCCAA
GCTTGATATCGAATTCGCCACCATGGCATACCCATACGACGTCCCAGACTACGCTATGGACGGGTCCGGG
GAGCAGCTTGGGAGCGGCGGGCCCACCAGCTCTGAACAGATCATGAAGACAGGGGCCTTTTTGCTACAGG
GTTTCATCCAGGATCGAGCAGGGAGGATGGCTGGGGAGACACCTGAGCTGACCTTGGAGCAGCCGCCCCA
GGATGCGTCCACCAAGAAGCTGAGCGAGTGTCTCCGGCGAATTGGAGATGAACTGGACAGCAATATGGAG
CTGCAGAGGATGATTGCTGACGTGGACACGGACTCCCCCCGAGAGGTCTTCTTCCGGGTGGCAGCTGACA
TGTTTGCTGATGGCAACTTCAACTGGGGCCGCGTGGTTGCCCTCTTCTACTTTGCTAGCAAACTGGTGCT
CAAGGCCCTGTGCACTAAAGTGCCCGAGCTGATCAGAACCATCATGGGCTGGACACTGGACTTCCTCCGT
GAGCGGCTGCTTGTCTGGATCCAAGACCAGGGTGGCTGGGAAGGCCTCCTCTCCTACTTCGGGACCCCCA
CATGGCAGACAGTGACCATCTTTGTGGCTGGAGTCCTCACCGCCTCGCTCACCATCTGGAAGAAGATGGG
CTGAGAATAAGCCGAATTCGCCACCATGGCATACCCATACGACGTCCCAGACTACGCTATGGACGGGTCC
GGGGAGCAGCTTGGGAGCGGCGGGCCCACCAGCTCTGAACAGATCATGAAGACAGGGGCCTTTTTGCTAC
AGGGTTTCATCCAGGATCGAGCAGGGAGGATGGCTGGGGAGACACCTGAGCTGACCTTGGAGCAGCCGCC
CCAGGATGCGTCCACCAAGAAGCTGAGCGAGTGTCTCCGGCGAATTGGAGATGAACTGGACAGCAATATG
GAGCTGCAGAGGATGATTGCTGACGTGGACACGGACTCCCCCCGAGAGGTCTTCTTCCGGGTGGCAGCTG
ACATGTTTGCTGATGGCAACTTCAACTGGGGCCGCGTGGTTGCCCTCTTCTACTTTGCTAGCAAACTGGT
GCTCAAGGCCCTGTGCACTAAAGTGCCCGAGCTGATCAGAACCATCATGGGCTGGACACTGGACTTCCTC
CGTGAGCGGCTGCTTGTCTGGATCCAAGACCAGGGTGGCTGGGAAGGCCTCCTCTCCTACTTCGGGACCC
CCACATGGCAGACAGTGACCATCTTTGTGGCTGGAGTCCTCACCGCCTCGCTCACCATCTGGAAGAAGAT
GGGCTGAGAATAAGCCGAATTCCTGCAGCCCGGGGGATCCACTAGTTCTAGAGGGCCCTATTCTATAGTG
TCACCTAAATGCTAGAGCTCGCTGATCAGCCTCGACTGTGCCTTCTAGTTGCCAGCCATCTGTTGTTTGC
CCCTCCCCCGTGCCTTCCTTGACCCTGGAAGGTGCCACTCCCACTGTCCTTTCCTAATAAAATGAGGAAA
TTGCATCGCATTGTCTGAGTAGGTGTCATTCTATTCTGGGGGGTGGGGTGGGGCAGGACAGCAAGGGGGA
GGATTGGGAAGACAATAGCAGGCATGCTGGGGATGCGGTGGGCTCTATGGCTTCTGAGGCGGAAAGAACC
AGCTGGGGCTCGAGGGGGGATCCCC
[124 nt withheld, positions 4996-5119]
C
[91 nt withheld, positions 5121-5211]
A
[49 nt withheld, positions 5213-5261]
CCTTTGACGTTGGAGTCCACGTTCTTT
[37 nt withheld, positions 5289-5325]
ACCCTATCTCGGTCTATTCTTTTGATTTATAAGGGATTTTGCCGATTTCGGCCTATTGGTTAAAAAATGA
GCTGATTTAACAAAAATTTAACGCGAATTTTAACAAAATATTAACGCTTACAATTTAAATATTTGCTTAT
ACAATCT
[37 nt withheld, positions 5473-5509]
GGGTACCGAGCTCGAATTCTGTGGAATGTGTGTCAGTTAGGGTGTGGAAAGTCCCCAGGCTCCCCAGCAG
GCAGAAGTATGCAAAGCATGCATCTCAATTAGTCAGCAACCAGGTGTGGAAAGTCCCCAGGCTCCCCAGC
AGGCAGAAGTATGCAAAGCATGCATCTCAATTAGTCAGCAACCATAGTCCCGCCCCTAACTCCGCCCATC
CCGCCCCTAACTCCGCCCAGTTCCGCCCATTCTCCGCCCCATGGCTGACTAATTTTTTTTATTTATGCAG
AGGCCGAGGCCGCCTCGGCCTCTGAGCTATTCCAGAAGTAGTGAGGAGGCTTTTTTGGAGGCCTAGGCTT
TTGCAAAAAGCTCCCGGGAGCTTGGATATCCATTTTCGGATCTGATCAAGAGACAGGATGAGGATCGTTT
CGCATGATTGAACAAGATGGATTGCACGCAGGTTCTCCGGCCGCTTGGGTGGAGAGGCTATTCGGCTATG
ACTGGGCACAACAGACAATCGGCTGCTCTGATGCCGCCGTGTTCCGGCTGTCAGCGCAGGGGCGCCCGGT
TCTTTTTGTCAAGACCGACCTGTCCGGTGCCCTGAATGAACTGCAGGACGAGGCAGCGCGGCTATCGTGG
CTGGCCACGACGGGCGTTCCTTGCGCAGCTGTGCTCGACGTTGTCACTGAAGCGGGAAGGGACTGGCTGC
TATTGGGCGAAGTGCCGGGGCAGGATCTCCTGTCATCTCACCTTGCTCCTGCCGAGAAAGTATCCATCAT
GGCTGATGCAATGCGGCGGCTGCATACGCTTGATCCGGCTACCTGCCCATTCGACCACCAAGCGAAACAT
CGCATCGAGCGAGCACGTACTCGGATGGAAGCCGGTCTTGTCGATCAGGATGATCTGGACGAAGAGCATC
AGGGGCTCGCGCCAGCCGAACTGTTCGCCAGGCTCAAGGCGCGCATGCCCGACGGCGAGGATCTCGTCGT
GACCCATGGCGATGCCTGCTTGCCGAATATCATGGTGGAAAATGGCCGCTTTTCTGGATTCATCGACTGT
GGCCGGCTGGGTGTGGCGGACCGCTATCAGGACATAGCGTTGGCTACCCGTGATATTGCTGAAGAGCTTG
GCGGCGAATGGGCTGACCGCTTCCTCGTGCTTTACGGTATCGCCGCTCCCGATTCGCAGCGCATCGCCTT
CTATCGCCTTCTTGACGAGTTCTTCTGAGCGGGACTCTGGGGTTCGAAATGACC
Features (pLannotate 1.2.2; 25 found; start..end, strand, type, name):
    148..282     +  polyA_signal   SV40 poly(A) signal: SV40 polyadenylation signal
    337..353     -  protein_bind   lac operator: The lac repressor binds to the lac operator to inhibit transcription in E. coli. This inhibition can be relieved by adding lactose or isopropyl-β-D-thiogalactopyranoside (IPTG). lac repressor encoded by lacI
    361..391     -  promoter       lac promoter: promoter for the E. coli lac operon
    406..427     -  protein_bind   CAP binding site: CAP binding activates transcription in the presence of cAMP. E. coli catabolite activator protein
    440..532     -  CDS            lacI (fragment): lac repressor; lacI; The lac repressor binds to the lac operator to inhibit transcription in E. coli. This inhibition can be relieved by adding lactose or isopropyl-β-D-thiogalactopyranoside (IPTG).
    715..1303    -  rep_origin     ori: high-copy-number ColE1/pMB1/pBR322/pUC origin of replication
   1474..2334    -  CDS            AmpR: β-lactamase; bla; confers resistance to ampicillin, carbenicillin, and related antibiotics
   2335..2439    -  promoter       AmpR promoter: bla
   2498..2550    -  misc_feature   bom (fragment): basis of mobility region from pBR322
   2705..3084    +  enhancer       CMV enhancer: human cytomegalovirus immediate early enhancer
   3085..3288    +  promoter       CMV promoter: human cytomegalovirus (CMV) immediate early promoter
   3284..3317    +  LTR            5' LTR (truncated) (fragment): truncated 5' long terminal repeat (LTR) from HIV-1
   3333..3351    +  promoter       T7 promoter: promoter for bacteriophage T7 RNA polymerase
   3359..3376    -  misc_feature   MCS (fragment): pBluescript multiple cloning site
   3416..3991    +  CDS            Bax: BAX_MOUSE - Experimental evidence at protein level: Swiss-Prot protein existence level 1. Accelerates programmed cell death by binding to, and antagonizing the apoptosis repressor BCL2 or its adenovirus homolog E1B 19k protein. Under stress conditions, undergoes a conformation change that causes translocation to the mitochondrion membrane, leading to the release of cytochrome c that then triggers apoptosis. Promotes activation of CASP3, and thereby apoptosis. BAX deficiency leads to lymphoid hyperplasia and male sterility, because of the cessation of sperm production. From Mus musculus (Mouse)
   4049..4624    +  CDS            Bax: BAX_MOUSE - Experimental evidence at protein level: Swiss-Prot protein existence level 1. Accelerates programmed cell death by binding to, and antagonizing the apoptosis repressor BCL2 or its adenovirus homolog E1B 19k protein. Under stress conditions, undergoes a conformation change that causes translocation to the mitochondrion membrane, leading to the release of cytochrome c that then triggers apoptosis. Promotes activation of CASP3, and thereby apoptosis. BAX deficiency leads to lymphoid hyperplasia and male sterility, because of the cessation of sperm production. From Mus musculus (Mouse)
   4636..4673    -  misc_feature   MCS (fragment): pBluescript multiple cloning site
   4682..4700    -  promoter       SP6 promoter: promoter for bacteriophage SP6 RNA polymerase
   4726..4950    +  polyA_signal   bGH poly(A) signal: bovine growth hormone polyadenylation signal
   4954..4975    +  promoter       SV40 promoter (fragment): SV40 enhancer and early promoter
   4996..5424    +  rep_origin     f1 ori (sequence partly withheld): f1 bacteriophage origin of replication; arrow indicates direction of (+) strand synthesis
   5510..5528    -  misc_feature   MCS (fragment): pUC18/19 multiple cloning site
   5537..5866    +  promoter       SV40 promoter: SV40 enhancer and early promoter
   5933..6724    +  CDS            neo: KKA2_KLEPN - Also known as kan, nptII. Experimental evidence at protein level: Swiss-Prot protein existence level 1. Resistance to kanamycin, neomycin, paromomycin, ribostamycin, butirosin and gentamicin B. From Klebsiella pneumoniae.
   6748..153     +  CDS            ble (fragment) (across the origin): BLE_KLEPN - Experimental evidence at protein level: Swiss-Prot protein existence level 1. Binding protein with a strong affinity to the bleomycin family of antibiotics. Binds to CL990; an antimitotic-antibiotic compound. From Klebsiella pneumoniae.
