[The description below was written by a language model from this plasmid's Addgene catalogue record and pLannotate feature annotations shown in this document.]
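Description:
pcDNA3.1-HA-Bax is a mammalian expression plasmid built on a pcDNA3.1-HA backbone and intended to express HA-tagged mouse Bax, the pro-apoptotic BCL2-family protein that translocates to mitochondria under stress and promotes cytochrome c release and caspase activation. It is propagated in E. coli as a high-copy plasmid through a ColE1/pUC-type origin and is selected with ampicillin via the β-lactamase gene. An f1 origin is also present. For selection in mammalian cells, an SV40 enhancer/early promoter drives a neomycin phosphotransferase gene followed by an SV40 polyadenylation signal, the usual arrangement for G418 selection of stable transfectants.

The expression cassette uses the human CMV immediate early enhancer and promoter upstream of the insert and a bovine growth hormone polyadenylation signal downstream. T7 and SP6 promoters flank the cloning region and can serve for in vitro transcription or as sequencing primer sites. Notably, the annotation of the full sequenced plasmid detects two tandem full-length Bax coding regions of equal length in the same orientation, separated by a short spacer, rather than the single copy implied by the catalogue entry. The record does not explain this duplication. The HA tag named in the catalogue is not annotated as a separate feature, so its position relative to Bax cannot be confirmed from the table, and the cloning method is recorded as unknown. Small annotated fragments (HIV-1 LTR, lacI, bom, ble, MCS remnants) look like backbone remnants or short similarity matches rather than functional parts. The stated purpose is simply expression of HA-Bax, which would suit transfection studies of apoptosis and mitochondrial biology with detection through the epitope tag.
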