Addgene plasmid #191944: pcDNA3.1-HA-Bax
Purpose: Expression of HA-Bax.
Depositing lab: Luca Scorrano. Depositing organization: University of Padua.
Backbone
  Vector backbone: pcDNA3.1-HA
  Vector type: Mammalian Expression
Growth in bacteria
  Bacterial resistance: Ampicillin, 100 μg/mL
  Growth temperature: 37°C
  Growth strain: DH5alpha
  Copy number: High Copy
Gene/Insert
  Gene/Insert name: HA-Bax
  Species: M. musculus (mouse)
  Entrez Gene: Bax
  Cloning method: Unknown
Terms and licenses: Academic/Nonprofit Terms; Industry Terms: Not Available to Industry
How to cite: pcDNA3.1-HA-Bax was a gift from Luca Scorrano (Addgene plasmid # 191944 ; http://n2t.net/addgene:191944 ; RRID:Addgene_191944)
